>Addgene plasmid #16236 | pcDNA3 MDM2 S166D S186D | addgene partial sequence | sequence record 22508 | CMV-F 5'-CGCAAATGGGCGGTAGGCGTG-3'
CAGAGCTCTCTGGCTACTAGAGAACCACTGCTTACTGGCTTATCGAAATTAATACGACTCACTATAGGGA
GACCCAAGCTTGGTACCGAGCTCGGATCCGCCACCATGTGCAATACCAACATGTCTGTACCTACTGATGG
TGCTGTAACCACCTCACAGATTCCAGCTTCGGAACAAGAGACCCTGGTTAGACCAAAGCCATTGCTTTTG
AAGTTATTAAAGTCTGTTGGTGCACAAAAAGACACTTATACTATGAAAGAGGTTCTTTTTTATCTTGGCC
AGTATATTATGACTAAACGATTATATGATGAGAAGCAACAACATATTGTATATTGTTCAAATGATCTTCT
AGGAGATTTGTTTGGCGTGCCAAGCTTCTCTGTGAAAGAGCACAGGAAAATATATACCATGATCTACAGG
AACTTGGTAGTAGTCAATCAGCAGGAATCATCGGACTCAGGTACATCTGTGAGTGAGAACAGGTGTCACC
TTGAAGGTGGGAGTGATCAAAAGGACCTTGTACAAGAGCTTCAGGAAGAGAAACCTTCATCTTCACATTT
GGTTTCTAGACCATCTACCTCATCTAGAAGGAGAGCAATTGATGAGACAGAAGAAAATTCAGATGAATTA
TCTGGTGAACGACAAAGAAAACGCCACAAAGATGATAGTATTTCCCTTTCCTTTGATGAAAGCCTGGCTC
T
