[The description below was written by a language model from this plasmid's Addgene catalogue record.]
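Description:
pcDNA3 MDM2 S166D S186D is a mammalian expression plasmid built on the Invitrogen pcDNA3 backbone (about 5.4 kb without insert). It carries a roughly 1.5 kb human MDM2 coding sequence cloned between the BamHI and EcoRI sites, both of which are retained. It is maintained as a high-copy plasmid in E. coli under ampicillin selection. The backbone also provides a neomycin resistance marker, so transfected mammalian cells can be selected with G418 to make stable lines. No feature table accompanies the record, so the promoter is not stated explicitly. However, pcDNA3 normally drives its insert from the CMV immediate-early promoter and ends transcripts with the bovine growth hormone polyadenylation signal, and the listed CMV-forward and BGH-reverse sequencing primers fit that arrangement. No epitope tag or reporter is recorded.

The insert's defining feature is the replacement of serines 166 and 186 with aspartate. Acidic substitutions of this kind are commonly used to mimic constitutive phosphorylation. The associated publication concerns Akt-mediated phosphorylation of MDM2 downstream of HER-2/neu and the resulting ubiquitination of p53, which suggests that these two residues are the phosphorylation sites under study and that the mutant stands in for the phosphorylated form of MDM2. The plasmid is therefore suited to transient or stable expression of this MDM2 variant in mammalian cells. Such experiments can test how phosphorylation at these positions affects MDM2 behaviour and p53 regulation, typically in comparison with wild-type MDM2 or non-phosphorylatable versions.
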