Addgene plasmid #16236: pcDNA3 MDM2 S166D S186D
Depositing lab: Mien-Chie Hung. Depositing organization: University of Texas MD Anderson Cancer Center. Publication: HER-2/neu induces p53 ubiquitination via Akt-mediated MDM2 phosphorylation. Zhou BP, Liao Y, Xia W, Zou Y, Spohn B, Hung MC. Nat Cell Biol. 2001 Nov . 3(11):973-82. 10.1038/ncb1101-973 PubMed 11715018.
Backbone
  Vector backbone: pcDNA3
  Backbone manufacturer: Invitrogen
  Backbone size w/o insert (bp): 5400
  Vector type: Mammalian Expression
  Selectable markers: Neomycin (select with G418)
Growth in bacteria
  Bacterial resistance: Ampicillin, 100 μg/mL
  Growth temperature: 37°C
  Growth strain: DH5alpha
  Copy number: High Copy
Gene/Insert
  Gene/Insert name: MDM2
  Species: H. sapiens (human)
  Insert size (bp): 1500
  Mutation: Ser166 and Ser186 replaced by Asp
  Entrez Gene: MDM2 (a.k.a. ACTFS, HDMX, LSKB, hdm2)
  Cloning method: Restriction Enzyme; 5′ cloning site BamHI (not destroyed); 3′ cloning site EcoRI (not destroyed)
  Sequencing primers: 5′ CMV-F; 3′ BGHrev
Terms and licenses: Academic/Nonprofit Terms; Industry Terms: Not Available to Industry
How to cite: pcDNA3 MDM2 S166D S186D was a gift from Mien-Chie Hung (Addgene plasmid # 16236 ; http://n2t.net/addgene:16236 ; RRID:Addgene_16236)
